>Addgene plasmid #181725 | pAG426-GAL-EWSR1 | addgene full sequence | sequence record 466838 | Addgene NGS Result
GACGAAAGGGCCTCGTGATACGCCTATTTTTATAGGTTAATGTCATGATAATAATGGTTTCTTAGTATGA
TCCAATATCAAAGGAAATGATAGCATTGAAGGATGAGACTAATCCAATTGAGGAGTGGCAGCATATAGAA
CAGCTAAAGGGTAGTGCTGAAGGAAGCATACGATACCCCGCATGGAATGGGATAATATCACAGGAGGTAC
TAGACTACCTTTCATCCTACATAAATAGACGCATATAAGTACGCATTTAAGCATAAACACGCACTATGCC
GTTCTTCTCATGTATATATATATACAGGCAACACGCAGATATAGGTGCGACGTGAACAGTGAGCTGTATG
TGCGCAGCTCGCGTTGCATTTTCGGAAGCGCTCGTTTTCGGAAACGCTTTGAAGTTCCTATTCCGAAGTT
CCTATTCTCTAGAAAGTATAGGAACTTCAGAGCGCTTTTGAAAACCAAAAGCGCTCTGAAGACGCACTTT
CAAAAAACCAAAAACGCACCGGACTGTAACGAGCTACTAAAATATTGCGAATACCGCTTCCACAAACATT
GCTCAAAAGTATCTCTTTGCTATATATCTCTGTGCTATATCCCTATATAACCTACCCATCCACCTTTCGC
TCCTTGAACTTGCATCTAAACTCGACCTCTACATTTTTTATGTTTATCTCTAGTATTACTCTTTAGACAA
AAAAATTGTAGTAAGAACTATTCATAGAGTGAATCGAAAACAATACGAAAATGTAAACATTTCCTATACG
TAGTATATAGAGACAAAATAGAAGAAACCGTTCATAATTTTCTGACCAATGAAGAATCATCAACGCTATC
ACTTTCTGTTCACAAAGTATGCGCAATCCACATCGGTATAGAATATAATCGGGGATGCCTTTATCTTGAA
AAAATGCACCCGCAGCTTCGCTAGTAATCAGTAAACGCGGGAAGTGGAGTCAGGCTTTTTTTATGGAAGA
GAAAATAGACACCAAAGTAGCCTTCTTCTAACCTTAACGGACCTACAGTGCAAAAAGTTATCAAGAGACT
GCATTATAGAGCGCACAAAGGAGAAAAAAAGTAATCTAAGATGCTTTGTTAGAAAAATAGCGCTCTCGGG
ATGCATTTTTGTAGAACAAAAAAGAAGTATAGATTCTTTGTTGGTAAAATAGCGCTCTCGCGTTGCATTT
CTGTTCTGTAAAAATGCAGCTCAGATTCTTTGTTTGAAAAATTAGCGCTCTCGCGTTGCATTTTTGTTTT
ACAAAAATGAAGCACAGATTCTTCGTTGGTAAAATAGCGCTTTCGCGTTGCATTTCTGTTCTGTAAAAAT
GCAGCTCAGATTCTTTGTTTGAAAAATTAGCGCTCTCGCGTTGCATTTTTGTTCTACAAAATGAAGCACA
GATGCTTCGTTCAGGTGGCACTTTTCGGGGAAATGTGCGCGGAACCCCTATTTGTTTATTTTTCTAAATA
CATTCAAATATGTATCCGCTCATGAGACAATAACCCTGATAAATGCTTCAATAATATTGAAAAAGGAAGA
GTATGAGTATTCAACATTTCCGTGTCGCCCTTATTCCCTTTTTTGCGGCATTTTGCCTTCCTGTTTTTGC
TCACCCAGAAACGCTGGTGAAAGTAAAAGATGCTGAAGATCAGTTGGGTGCACGAGTGGGTTACATCGAA
CTGGATCTCAACAGCGGTAAGATCCTTGAGAGTTTTCGCCCCGAAGAACGTTTTCCAATGATGAGCACTT
TTAAAGTTCTGCTATGTGGCGCGGTATTATCCCGTATTGACGCCGGGCAAGAGCAACTCGGTCGCCGCAT
ACACTATTCTCAGAATGACTTGGTTGAGTACTCACCAGTCACAGAAAAGCATCTTACGGATGGCATGACA
GTAAGAGAATTATGCAGTGCTGCCATAACCATGAGTGATAACACTGCGGCCAACTTACTTCTGACAACGA
TCGGAGGACCGAAGGAGCTAACCGCTTTTTTGCACAACATGGGGGATCATGTAACTCGCCTTGATCGTTG
GGAACCGGAGCTGAATGAAGCCATACCAAACGACGAGCGTGACACCACGATGCCTGTAGCAATGGCAACA
ACGTTGCGCAAACTATTAACTGGCGAACTACTTACTCTAGCTTCCCGGCAACAATTAATAGACTGGATGG
AGGCGGATAAAGTTGCAGGACCACTTCTGCGCTCGGCCCTTCCGGCTGGCTGGTTTATTGCTGATAAATC
TGGAGCCGGTGAGCGTGGGTCTCGCGGTATCATTGCAGCACTGGGGCCAGATGGTAAGCCCTCCCGTATC
GTAGTTATCTACACGACGGGGAGTCAGGCAACTATGGATGAACGAAATAGACAGATCGCTGAGATAGGTG
CCTCACTGATTAAGCATTGGTAACTGTCAGACCAAGTTTACTCATATATACTTTAGATTGATTTAAAACT
TCATTTTTAATTTAAAAGGATCTAGGTGAAGATCCTTTTTGATAATCTCATGACCAAAATCCCTTAACGT
GAGTTTTCGTTCCACTGAGCGTCAGACCCCGTAGAAAAGATCAAAGGATCTTCTTGAGATCCTTTTTTTC
TGCGCGTAATCTGCTGCTTGCAAACAAAAAAACCACCGCTACCAGCGGTGGTTTGTTTGCCGGATCAAGA
GCTACCAACTCTTTTTCCGAAGGTAACTGGCTTCAGCAGAGCGCAGATACCAAATACTGTTCTTCTAGTG
TAGCCGTAGTTAGGCCACCACTTCAAGAACTCTGTAGCACCGCCTACATACCTCGCTCTGCTAATCCTGT
TACCAGTGGCTGCTGCCAGTGGCGATAAGTCGTGTCTTACCGGGTTGGACTCAAGACGATAGTTACCGGA
TAAGGCGCAGCGGTCGGGCTGAACGGGGGGTTCGTGCACACAGCCCAGCTTGGAGCGAACGACCTACACC
GAACTGAGATACCTACAGCGTGAGCTATGAGAAAGCGCCACGCTTCCCGAAGGGAGAAAGGCGGACAGGT
ATCCGGTAAGCGGCAGGGTCGGAACAGGAGAGCGCACGAGGGAGCTTCCAGGGGGAAACGCCTGGTATCT
TTATAGTCCTGTCGGGTTTCGCCACCTCTGACTTGAGCGTCGATTTTTGTGATGCTCGTCAGGGGGGCGG
AGCCTATGGAAAAACGCCAGCAACGCGGCCTTTTTACGGTTCCTGGCCTTTTGCTGGCCTTTTGCTCACA
TGTTCTTTCCTGCGTTATCCCCTGATTCTGTGGATAACCGTATTACCGCCTTTGAGTGAGCTGATACCGC
TCGCCGCAGCCGAACGACCGAGCGCAGCGAGTCAGTGAGCGAGGAAGCGGAAGAGCGCCCAATACGCAAA
CCGCCTCTCCCCGCGCGTTGGCCGATTCATTAATGCAGCTGGCACGACAGGTTTCCCGACTGGAAAGCGG
GCAGTGAGCGCAACGCAATTAATGTGAGTTAGCTCACTCATTAGGCACCCCAGGCTTTACACTTTATGCT
TCCGGCTCGTATGTTGTGTGGAATTGTGAGCGGATAACAATTTCACACAGGAAACAGCTATGACCATGAT
TACGCCAAGCGCGCAATTAACCCTCACTAAAGGGAACAAAAGCTGGAGCTCTAGTACGGATTAGAAGCCG
CCGAGCGGGTGACAGCCCTCCGAAGGAAGACTCTCCTCCGTGCGTCCTCGTCTTCACCGGTCGCGTTCCT
GAAACGCAGATGTGCCTCGCGCCGCACTGCTCCGAACAATAAAGATTCTACAATACTAGCTTTTATGGTT
ATGAAGAGGAAAAATTGGCAGTAACCTGGCCCCACAAACCTTCAAATGAACGAATCAAATTAACAACCAT
AGGATGATAATGCGATTAGTTTTTTAGCCTTATTTCTGGGGTAATTAATCAGCGAAGCGATGATTTTTGA
TCTATTAACAGATATATAAATGCAAAAACTGCATAACCACTTTAACTAATACTTTCAACATTTTCGGTTT
GTATTACTTCTTATTCAAATGTAATAAAAGTATCAACAAAAAATTGTTAATATACCTCTATACTTTAACG
TCAAGGAGAAAAAACCCCGGATTCTAGAACTAGTGGATCCCCCATCACAAGTTTGTACAAAAAAGCAGGC
TTCGAAGGAGATAACAAAATGGCGTCCACGGATTACAGTACCTATAGCCAAGCTGCAGCGCAGCAGGGCT
ACAGTGCTTACACCGCCCAGCCCACTCAAGGATATGCACAGACCACCCAGGCATATGGGCAACAAAGCTA
TGGAACCTATGGACAGCCCACTGATGTCAGCTATACCCAGGCTCAGACCACTGCAACCTATGGGCAGACC
GCCTATGCAACTTCTTATGGACAGCCTCCCACTGGTTATACTACTCCAACTGCCCCCCAGGCATACAGCC
AGCCTGTCCAGGGGTATGGCACTGGTGCTTATGATACCACCACTGCTACAGTCACCACCACCCAGGCCTC
CTATGCAGCTCAGTCTGCATATGGCACTCAGCCTGCTTATCCAGCCTATGGGCAGCAGCCAGCAGCCACT
GCACCTACAAGACCGCAGGATGGAAACAAGCCCACTGAGACTAGTCAACCTCAATCTAGCACAGGGGGTT
ACAACCAGCCCAGCCTAGGATATGGACAGAGTAACTACAGTTATCCCCAGGTACCTGGGAGCTACCCCAT
GCAGCCAGTCACTGCACCTCCATCCTACCCTCCTACCAGCTATTCCTCTACACAGCCGACTAGTTATGAT
CAGAGCAGTTACTCTCAGCAGAACACCTATGGGCAACCGAGCAGCTATGGACAGCAGAGTAGCTATGGTC
AACAAAGCAGCTATGGGCAGCAGCCTCCCACTAGTTACCCACCCCAAACTGGATCCTACAGCCAAGCTCC
AAGTCAATATAGCCAACAGAGCAGCAGCTACGGGCAGCAGAGTTCATTCCGACAGGACCACCCCAGTAGC
ATGGGTGTTTATGGGCAGGAGTCTGGAGGATTTTCCGGACCAGGAGAGAACCGGAGCATGAGTGGCCCTG
ATAACCGGGGCAGGGGAAGAGGGGGATTTGATCGTGGAGGCATGAGCAGAGGTGGGCGGGGAGGAGGACG
CGGTGGAATGGGCAGCGCTGGAGAGCGAGGTGGCTTCAATAAGCCTGGTGGACCCATGGATGAAGGACCA
GATCTTGATCTAGGCCCACCTGTAGATCCAGATGAAGACTCTGACAACAGTGCAATTTATGTACAAGGAT
TAAATGACAGTGTGACTCTAGATGATCTGGCAGACTTCTTTAAGCAGTGTGGGGTTGTTAAGATGAACAA
GAGAACTGGGCAACCCATGATCCACATCTACCTGGACAAGGAAACAGGAAAGCCCAAAGGCGATGCCACA
GTGTCCTATGAAGACCCACCCACTGCCAAGGCTGCCGTGGAATGGTTTGATGGGAAAGATTTTCAAGGGA
GCAAACTTAAAGTCTCCCTTGCTCGGAAGAAGCCTCCAATGAACAGTATGCGGGGTGGTCTGCCACCCCG
TGAGGGCAGAGGCATGCCACCACCACTCCGTGGAGGTCCAGGAGGCCCAGGAGGTCCTGGGGGACCCATG
GGTCGCATGGGAGGCCGTGGAGGAGATAGAGGAGGCTTCCCTCCAAGAGGACCCCGGGGTTCCCGAGGGA
ACCCCTCTGGAGGAGGAAACGTCCAGCACCGAGCTGGAGACTGGCAGTGTCCCAATCCGGGTTGTGGAAA
CCAGAACTTCGCCTGGAGAACAGAGTGCAACCAGTGTAAGGCCCCAAAGCCTGAAGGCTTCCTCCCGCCA
CCCTTTCCGCCCCCGGGTGGTGATCGTGGCAGAGGTGGCCCTGGTGGCATGCGGGGAGGAAGAGGTGGCC
TCATGGATCGTGGTGGTCCCGGTGGAATGTTCAGAGGTGGCCGTGGTGGAGACAGAGGTGGCTTCCGTGG
TGGCCGGGGCATGGACCGAGGTGGCTTTGGTGGAGGAAGACGAGGTGGCCCTGGGGGGCCCCCTGGACCT
TTGATGGAACAGATGGGAGGAAGAAGAGGAGGACGTGGAGGACCTGGAAAAATGGATAAAGGCGAGCACC
GTCAGGAGCGCAGAGATCGGCCCTACTAGGACCCAGCTTTCTTGTACAAAGTGGTGATGGGCTGCAGGAA
TTCGATATCAAGCTTATCGATACCGTCGACCTCGAGTCATGTAATTAGTTATGTCACGCTTACATTCACG
CCCTCCCCCCACATCCGCTCTAACCGAAAAGGAAGGAGTTAGACAACCTGAAGTCTAGGTCCCTATTTAT
TTTTTTATAGTTATGTTAGTATTAAGAACGTTATTTATATTTCAAATTTTTCTTTTTTTTCTGTACAGAC
GCGTGTACGCATGTAACATTATACTGAAAACCTTGCTTGAGAAGGTTTTGGGACGCTCGAAGGCTTTAAT
TTGCGGCCGGTACCCAATTCGCCCTATAGTGAGTCGTATTACGCGCGCTCACTGGCCGTCGTTTTACAAC
GTCGTGACTGGGAAAACCCTGGCGTTACCCAACTTAATCGCCTTGCAGCACATCCCCCTTTCGCCAGCTG
GCGTAATAGCGAAGAGGCCCGCACCGATCGCCCTTCCCAACAGTTGCGCAGCCTGAATGGCGAATGG
[124 nt withheld, positions 6648-6771]
C
[91 nt withheld, positions 6773-6863]
A
[49 nt withheld, positions 6865-6913]
CCTTTGACGTTGGAGTCCACGTTCTTT
[37 nt withheld, positions 6941-6977]
ACCCTATCTCGGTCTATTCTTTTGATTTATAAGGGATTTTGCCGATTTCGGCCTATTGGTTAAAAAATGA
GCTGATTTAACAAAAATTTAACGCGAATTTTAACAAAATATTAACGCTTACAATTTCCTGATGCGGTATT
TTCTCCTTACGCATCTGTGCGGTATTTCACACCGCATAGGGTAATAACTGATATAATTAAATTGAAGCTC
TAATTTGTGAGTTTAGTATACATGCATTTACTTATAATACAGTTTTTTAGTTTTGCTGGCCGCATCTTCT
CAAATATGCTTCCCAGCCTGCTTTTCTGTAACGTTCACCCTCTACCTTAGCATCCCTTCCCTTTGCAAAT
AGTCCTCTTCCAACAATAATAATGTCAGATCCTGTAGAGACCACATCATCCACGGTTCTATACTGTTGAC
CCAATGCGTCTCCCTTGTCATCTAAACCCACACCGGGTGTCATAATCAACCAATCGTAACCTTCATCTCT
TCCACCCATGTCTCTTTGAGCAATAAAGCCGATAACAAAATCTTTGTCGCTCTTCGCAATGTCAACAGTA
CCCTTAGTATATTCTCCAGTAGATAGGGAGCCCTTGCATGACAATTCTGCTAACATCAAAAGGCCTCTAG
GTTCCTTTGTTACTTCTTCTGCCGCCTGCTTCAAACCGCTAACAATACCTGGGCCCACCACACCGTGTGC
ATTCGTAATGTCTGCCCATTCTGCTATTCTGTATACACCCGCAGAGTACTGCAATTTGACTGTATTACCA
ATGTCAGCAAATTTTCTGTCTTCGAAGAGTAAAAAATTGTACTTGGCGGATAATGCCTTTAGCGGCTTAA
CTGTGCCCTCCATGGAAAAATCAGTCAAGATATCCACATGTGTTTTTAGTAAACAAATTTTGGGACCTAA
TGCTTCAACTAACTCCAGTAATTCCTTGGTGGTACGAACATCCAATGAAGCACACAAGTTTGTTTGCTTT
TCGTGCATGATATTAAATAGCTTGGCAGCAACAGGACTAGGATGAGTAGCAGCACGTTCCTTATATGTAG
CTTTCGACATGATTTATCTTCGTTTCCTGCAGGTTTTTGTTCTGTGCAGTTGGGTTAAGAATACTGGGCA
ATTTCATGTTTCTTCAACACTACATATGCGTATATATACCAATCTAAGTCTGTGCTCCTTCCTTCGTTCT
TCCTTCTGTTCGGAGATTACCGAATCAAAAAAATTTCAAGGAAACCGAAATCAAAAAAAAGAATAAAAAA
AAAATGATGAATTGAAAAGGTGGTATGGTGCACTCTCAGTACAATCTGCTCTGATGCCGCATAGTTAAGC
CAGCCCCGACACCCGCCAACACCCGCTGACGCGCCCTGACGGGCTTGTCTGCTCCCGGCATCCGCTTACA
GACAAGCTGTGACCGTCTCCGGGAGCTGCATGTGTCAGAGGTTTTCACCGTCATCACCGAAACGCGCGA
Features (pLannotate 1.2.2; 24 found; start..end, strand, type, name):
     69..1411    +  rep_origin     2μ ori: yeast 2μ plasmid origin of replication
   1438..1542    +  promoter       AmpR promoter: bla
   1543..2403    +  CDS            AmpR: β-lactamase; bla; confers resistance to ampicillin, carbenicillin, and related antibiotics
   2574..3162    +  rep_origin     ori: high-copy-number ColE1/pMB1/pBR322/pUC origin of replication
   3345..3437    +  CDS            lacI (fragment): lac repressor; lacI; The lac repressor binds to the lac operator to inhibit transcription in E. coli. This inhibition can be relieved by adding lactose or isopropyl-β-D-thiogalactopyranoside (IPTG).
   3450..3471    +  protein_bind   CAP binding site: CAP binding activates transcription in the presence of cAMP. E. coli catabolite activator protein
   3486..3516    +  promoter       lac promoter: promoter for the E. coli lac operon
   3524..3540    +  protein_bind   lac operator: The lac repressor binds to the lac operator to inhibit transcription in E. coli. This inhibition can be relieved by adding lactose or isopropyl-β-D-thiogalactopyranoside (IPTG). lac repressor encoded by lacI
   3585..3603    +  promoter       T3 promoter: promoter for bacteriophage T3 RNA polymerase
   3627..4068    +  promoter       GAL1 promoter: S. cerevisiae GAL1; inducible promoter, regulated by Gal4
   4083..4103    +  misc_feature   MCS (fragment): pBluescript multiple cloning site
   4107..4131    +  protein_bind   attB1: mutant version of attB; recombination site for the Gateway® BP reaction BP Clonase™
   4149..6116    +  CDS            EWSR1: EWS_HUMAN - Also known as EWS. Experimental evidence at protein level: Swiss-Prot protein existence level 1. Might normally function as a transcriptional repressor. EWS- fusion-proteins (EFPS) may play a role in the tumorigenic process. They may disturb gene expression by mimicking, or interfering with the normal function of CTD-POLII within the transcription initiation complex. They may also contribute to an aberrant activation of the fusion protein target genes. From Homo sapiens (Human).
   6121..6145    -  protein_bind   attB2: mutant version of attB; recombination site for the Gateway® BP reaction BP Clonase™
   6149..6196    +  misc_feature   MCS (fragment): pBluescript multiple cloning site
   6197..6444    +  terminator     CYC1 terminator: S. cerevisiae CYC1; transcription terminator for CYC1
   6463..6481    -  promoter       T7 promoter: promoter for bacteriophage T7 RNA polymerase
   6489..6644    +  CDS            lacZα (fragment): LacZα fragment of β-galactosidase; lacZ fragment
   6648..7076    +  rep_origin     f1 ori (sequence partly withheld): f1 bacteriophage origin of replication; arrow indicates direction of (+) strand synthesis
   7104..7155    -  misc_feature   bom (fragment): basis of mobility region from pBR322
   7234..8037    -  CDS            URA3: orotidine-5'-phosphate decarboxylase, required for uracil biosynthesis; S. cerevisiae URA3; yeast auxotrophic marker, counterselectable with 5-fluoroorotic acid (5-FOA)
   8038..8253    -  promoter       URA3 promoter: S. cerevisiae URA3
   8261..8310    -  misc_feature   bom (fragment): basis of mobility region from pBR322
   8412..1       -  CDS            rop (fragment) (across the origin): Rop protein, which maintains plasmids at low copy number; rop
