>Addgene plasmid #181725 | pAG426-GAL-EWSR1 Sequencing Result | analyzer sequence | sequence record 439557
GACGAAAGGGCCTCGTGATACGCCTATTTTTATAGGTTAATGTCATGATAATAATGGTTTCTTAGTATGA
TCCAATATCAAAGGAAATGATAGCATTGAAGGATGAGACTAATCCAATTGAGGAGTGGCAGCATATAGAA
CAGCTAAAGGGTAGTGCTGAAGGAAGCATACGATACCCCGCATGGAATGGGATAATATCACAGGAGGTAC
TAGACTACCTTTCATCCTACATAAATAGACGCATATAAGTACGCATTTAAGCATAAACACGCACTATGCC
GTTCTTCTCATGTATATATATATACAGGCAACACGCAGATATAGGTGCGACGTGAACAGTGAGCTGTATG
TGCGCAGCTCGCGTTGCATTTTCGGAAGCGCTCGTTTTCGGAAACGCTTTGAAGTTCCTATTCCGAAGTT
CCTATTCTCTAGAAAGTATAGGAACTTCAGAGCGCTTTTGAAAACCAAAAGCGCTCTGAAGACGCACTTT
CAAAAAACCAAAAACGCACCGGACTGTAACGAGCTACTAAAATATTGCGAATACCGCTTCCACAAACATT
GCTCAAAAGTATCTCTTTGCTATATATCTCTGTGCTATATCCCTATATAACCTACCCATCCACCTTTCGC
TCCTTGAACTTGCATCTAAACTCGACCTCTACATTTTTTATGTTTATCTCTAGTATTACTCTTTAGACAA
AAAAATTGTAGTAAGAACTATTCATAGAGTGAATCGAAAACAATACGAAAATGTAAACATTTCCTATACG
TAGTATATAGAGACAAAATAGAAGAAACCGTTCATAATTTTCTGACCAATGAAGAATCATCAACGCTATC
ACTTTCTGTTCACAAAGTATGCGCAATCCACATCGGTATAGAATATAATCGGGGATGCCTTTATCTTGAA
AAAATGCACCCGCAGCTTCGCTAGTAATCAGTAAACGCGGGAAGTGGAGTCAGGCTTTTTTTATGGAAGA
GAAAATAGACACCAAAGTAGCCTTCTTCTAACCTTAACGGACCTACAGTGCAAAAAGTTATCAAGAGACT
GCATTATAGAGCGCACAAAGGAGAAAAAAAGTAATCTAAGATGCTTTGTTAGAAAAATAGCGCTCTCGGG
ATGCATTTTTGTAGAACAAAAAAGAAGTATAGATTCTTTGTTGGTAAAATAGCGCTCTCGCGTTGCATTT
CTGTTCTGTAAAAATGCAGCTCAGATTCTTTGTTTGAAAAATTAGCGCTCTCGCGTTGCATTTTTGTTTT
ACAAAAATGAAGCACAGATTCTTCGTTGGTAAAATAGCGCTTTCGCGTTGCATTTCTGTTCTGTAAAAAT
GCAGCTCAGATTCTTTGTTTGAAAAATTAGCGCTCTCGCGTTGCATTTTTGTTCTACAAAATGAAGCACA
GATGCTTCGTTCAGGTGGCACTTTTCGGGGAAATGTGCGCGGAACCCCTATTTGTTTATTTTTCTAAATA
CATTCAAATATGTATCCGCTCATGAGACAATAACCCTGATAAATGCTTCAATAATATTGAAAAAGGAAGA
GTATGAGTATTCAACATTTCCGTGTCGCCCTTATTCCCTTTTTTGCGGCATTTTGCCTTCCTGTTTTTGC
TCACCCAGAAACGCTGGTGAAAGTAAAAGATGCTGAAGATCAGTTGGGTGCACGAGTGGGTTACATCGAA
CTGGATCTCAACAGCGGTAAGATCCTTGAGAGTTTTCGCCCCGAAGAACGTTTTCCAATGATGAGCACTT
TTAAAGTTCTGCTATGTGGCGCGGTATTATCCCGTATTGACGCCGGGCAAGAGCAACTCGGTCGCCGCAT
ACACTATTCTCAGAATGACTTGGTTGAGTACTCACCAGTCACAGAAAAGCATCTTACGGATGGCATGACA
GTAAGAGAATTATGCAGTGCTGCCATAACCATGAGTGATAACACTGCGGCCAACTTACTTCTGACAACGA
TCGGAGGACCGAAGGAGCTAACCGCTTTTTTGCACAACATGGGGGATCATGTAACTCGCCTTGATCGTTG
GGAACCGGAGCTGAATGAAGCCATACCAAACGACGAGCGTGACACCACGATGCCTGTAGCAATGGCAACA
ACGTTGCGCAAACTATTAACTGGCGAACTACTTACTCTAGCTTCCCGGCAACAATTAATAGACTGGATGG
AGGCGGATAAAGTTGCAGGACCACTTCTGCGCTCGGCCCTTCCGGCTGGCTGGTTTATTGCTGATAAATC
TGGAGCCGGTGAGCGTGGGTCTCGCGGTATCATTGCAGCACTGGGGCCAGATGGTAAGCCCTCCCGTATC
GTAGTTATCTACACGACGGGGAGTCAGGCAACTATGGATGAACGAAATAGACAGATCGCTGAGATAGGTG
CCTCACTGATTAAGCATTGGTAACTGTCAGACCAAGTTTACTCATATATACTTTAGATTGATTTAAAACT
TCATTTTTAATTTAAAAGGATCTAGGTGAAGATCCTTTTTGATAATCTCATGACCAAAATCCCTTAACGT
GAGTTTTCGTTCCACTGAGCGTCAGACCCCGTAGAAAAGATCAAAGGATCTTCTTGAGATCCTTTTTTTC
TGCGCGTAATCTGCTGCTTGCAAACAAAAAAACCACCGCTACCAGCGGTGGTTTGTTTGCCGGATCAAGA
GCTACCAACTCTTTTTCCGAAGGTAACTGGCTTCAGCAGAGCGCAGATACCAAATACTGTTCTTCTAGTG
TAGCCGTAGTTAGGCCACCACTTCAAGAACTCTGTAGCACCGCCTACATACCTCGCTCTGCTAATCCTGT
TACCAGTGGCTGCTGCCAGTGGCGATAAGTCGTGTCTTACCGGGTTGGACTCAAGACGATAGTTACCGGA
TAAGGCGCAGCGGTCGGGCTGAACGGGGGGTTCGTGCACACAGCCCAGCTTGGAGCGAACGACCTACACC
GAACTGAGATACCTACAGCGTGAGCTATGAGAAAGCGCCACGCTTCCCGAAGGGAGAAAGGCGGACAGGT
ATCCGGTAAGCGGCAGGGTCGGAACAGGAGAGCGCACGAGGGAGCTTCCAGGGGGAAACGCCTGGTATCT
TTATAGTCCTGTCGGGTTTCGCCACCTCTGACTTGAGCGTCGATTTTTGTGATGCTCGTCAGGGGGGCGG
AGCCTATGGAAAAACGCCAGCAACGCGGCCTTTTTACGGTTCCTGGCCTTTTGCTGGCCTTTTGCTCACA
TGTTCTTTCCTGCGTTATCCCCTGATTCTGTGGATAACCGTATTACCGCCTTTGAGTGAGCTGATACCGC
TCGCCGCAGCCGAACGACCGAGCGCAGCGAGTCAGTGAGCGAGGAAGCGGAAGAGCGCCCAATACGCAAA
CCGCCTCTCCCCGCGCGTTGGCCGATTCATTAATGCAGCTGGCACGACAGGTTTCCCGACTGGAAAGCGG
GCAGTGAGCGCAACGCAATTAATGTGAGTTAGCTCACTCATTAGGCACCCCAGGCTTTACACTTTATGCT
TCCGGCTCGTATGTTGTGTGGAATTGTGAGCGGATAACAATTTCACACAGGAAACAGCTATGACCATGAT
TACGCCAAGCGCGCAATTAACCCTCACTAAAGGGAACAAAAGCTGGAGCTCTAGTACGGATTAGAAGCCG
CCGAGCGGGTGACAGCCCTCCGAAGGAAGACTCTCCTCCGTGCGTCCTCGTCTTCACCGGTCGCGTTCCT
GAAACGCAGATGTGCCTCGCGCCGCACTGCTCCGAACAATAAAGATTCTACAATACTAGCTTTTATGGTT
ATGAAGAGGAAAAATTGGCAGTAACCTGGCCCCACAAACCTTCAAATGAACGAATCAAATTAACAACCAT
AGGATGATAATGCGATTAGTTTTTTAGCCTTATTTCTGGGGTAATTAATCAGCGAAGCGATGATTTTTGA
TCTATTAACAGATATATAAATGCAAAAACTGCATAACCACTTTAACTAATACTTTCAACATTTTCGGTTT
GTATTACTTCTTATTCAAATGTAATAAAAGTATCAACAAAAAATTGTTAATATACCTCTATACTTTAACG
TCAAGGAGAAAAAACCCCGGATTCTAGAACTAGTGGATCCCCCATCACAAGTTTGTACAAAAAAGCAGGC
TTCGAAGGAGATAACAAAATGGCGTCCACGGATTACAGTACCTATAGCCAAGCTGCAGCGCAGCAGGGCT
ACAGTGCTTACACCGCCCAGCCCACTCAAGGATATGCACAGACCACCCAGGCATATGGGCAACAAAGCTA
TGGAACCTATGGACAGCCCACTGATGTCAGCTATACCCAGGCTCAGACCACTGCAACCTATGGGCAGACC
GCCTATGCAACTTCTTATGGACAGCCTCCCACTGGTTATACTACTCCAACTGCCCCCCAGGCATACAGCC
AGCCTGTCCAGGGGTATGGCACTGGTGCTTATGATACCACCACTGCTACAGTCACCACCACCCAGGCCTC
CTATGCAGCTCAGTCTGCATATGGCACTCAGCCTGCTTATCCAGCCTATGGGCAGCAGCCAGCAGCCACT
GCACCTACAAGACCGCAGGATGGAAACAAGCCCACTGAGACTAGTCAACCTCAATCTAGCACAGGGGGTT
ACAACCAGCCCAGCCTAGGATATGGACAGAGTAACTACAGTTATCCCCAGGTACCTGGGAGCTACCCCAT
GCAGCCAGTCACTGCACCTCCATCCTACCCTCCTACCAGCTATTCCTCTACACAGCCGACTAGTTATGAT
CAGAGCAGTTACTCTCAGCAGAACACCTATGGGCAACCGAGCAGCTATGGACAGCAGAGTAGCTATGGTC
AACAAAGCAGCTATGGGCAGCAGCCTCCCACTAGTTACCCACCCCAAACTGGATCCTACAGCCAAGCTCC
AAGTCAATATAGCCAACAGAGCAGCAGCTACGGGCAGCAGAGTTCATTCCGACAGGACCACCCCAGTAGC
ATGGGTGTTTATGGGCAGGAGTCTGGAGGATTTTCCGGACCAGGAGAGAACCGGAGCATGAGTGGCCCTG
ATAACCGGGGCAGGGGAAGAGGGGGATTTGATCGTGGAGGCATGAGCAGAGGTGGGCGGGGAGGAGGACG
CGGTGGAATGGGCGCTGGAGAGCGAGGTGGCTTCAATAAGCCTGGTGGACCCATGGATGAAGGACCAGAT
CTTGATCTAGGCCCACCTGTAGATCCAGATGAAGACTCTGACAACAGTGCAATTTATGTACAAGGATTAA
ATGACAGTGTGACTCTAGATGATCTGGCAGACTTCTTTAAGCAGTGTGGGGTTGTTAAGATGAACAAGAG
AACTGGGCAACCCATGATCCACATCTACCTGGACAAGGAAACAGGAAAGCCCAAAGGCGATGCCACAGTG
TCCTATGAAGACCCACCCACTGCCAAGGCTGCCGTGGAATGGTTTGATGGGAAAGATTTTCAAGGGAGCA
AACTTAAAGTCTCCCTTGCTCGGAAGAAGCCTCCAATGAACAGTATGCGGGGTGGTCTGCCACCCCGTGA
GGGCAGAGGCATGCCACCACCACTCCGTGGAGGTCCAGGAGGCCCAGGAGGTCCTGGGGGACCCATGGGT
CGCATGGGAGGCCGTGGAGGAGATAGAGGAGGCTTCCCTCCAAGAGGACCCCGGGGTTCCCGAGGGAACC
CCTCTGGAGGAGGAAACGTCCAGCACCGAGCTGGAGACTGGCAGTGTCCCAATCCGGGTTGTGGAAACCA
GAACTTCGCCTGGAGAACAGAGTGCAACCAGTGTAAGGCCCCAAAGCCTGAAGGCTTCCTCCCGCCACCC
TTTCCGCCCCCGGGTGGTGATCGTGGCAGAGGTGGCCCTGGTGGCATGCGGGGAGGAAGAGGTGGCCTCA
TGGATCGTGGTGGTCCCGGTGGAATGTTCAGAGGTGGCCGTGGTGGAGACAGAGGTGGCTTCCGTGGTGG
CCGGGGCATGGACCGAGGTGGCTTTGGTGGAGGAAGACGAGGTGGCCCTGGGGGGCCCCCTGGACCTTTG
ATGGAACAGATGGGAGGAAGAAGAGGAGGACGTGGAGGACCTGGAAAAATGGATAAAGGCGAGCACCGTC
AGGAGCGCAGAGATCGGCCCTACTAGGACCCAGCTTTCTTGTACAAAGTGGTGATGGGCTGCAGGAATTC
GATATCAAGCTTATCGATACCGTCGACCTCGAGTCATGTAATTAGTTATGTCACGCTTACATTCACGCCC
TCCCCCCACATCCGCTCTAACCGAAAAGGAAGGAGTTAGACAACCTGAAGTCTAGGTCCCTATTTATTTT
TTTATAGTTATGTTAGTATTAAGAACGTTATTTATATTTCAAATTTTTCTTTTTTTTCTGTACAGACGCG
TGTACGCATGTAACATTATACTGAAAACCTTGCTTGAGAAGGTTTTGGGACGCTCGAAGGCTTTAATTTG
CGGCCGGTACCCAATTCGCCCTATAGTGAGTCGTATTACGCGCGCTCACTGGCCGTCGTTTTACAACGTC
GTGACTGGGAAAACCCTGGCGTTACCCAACTTAATCGCCTTGCAGCACATCCCCCTTTCGCCAGCTGGCG
TAATAGCGAAGAGGCCCGCACCGATCGCCCTTCCCAACAGTTGCGCAGCCTGAATGGCGAATGG
[124 nt withheld, positions 6645-6768]
C
[91 nt withheld, positions 6770-6860]
A
[49 nt withheld, positions 6862-6910]
CCTTTGACGTTGGAGTCCACGTTCTTT
[37 nt withheld, positions 6938-6974]
ACCCTATCTCGGTCTATTCTTTTGATTTATAAGGGATTTTGCCGATTTCGGCCTATTGGTTAAAAAATGA
GCTGATTTAACAAAAATTTAACGCGAATTTTAACAAAATATTAACGCTTACAATTTCCTGATGCGGTATT
TTCTCCTTACGCATCTGTGCGGTATTTCACACCGCATAGGGTAATAACTGATATAATTAAATTGAAGCTC
TAATTTGTGAGTTTAGTATACATGCATTTACTTATAATACAGTTTTTTAGTTTTGCTGGCCGCATCTTCT
CAAATATGCTTCCCAGCCTGCTTTTCTGTAACGTTCACCCTCTACCTTAGCATCCCTTCCCTTTGCAAAT
AGTCCTCTTCCAACAATAATAATGTCAGATCCTGTAGAGACCACATCATCCACGGTTCTATACTGTTGAC
CCAATGCGTCTCCCTTGTCATCTAAACCCACACCGGGTGTCATAATCAACCAATCGTAACCTTCATCTCT
TCCACCCATGTCTCTTTGAGCAATAAAGCCGATAACAAAATCTTTGTCGCTCTTCGCAATGTCAACAGTA
CCCTTAGTATATTCTCCAGTAGATAGGGAGCCCTTGCATGACAATTCTGCTAACATCAAAAGGCCTCTAG
GTTCCTTTGTTACTTCTTCTGCCGCCTGCTTCAAACCGCTAACAATACCTGGGCCCACCACACCGTGTGC
ATTCGTAATGTCTGCCCATTCTGCTATTCTGTATACACCCGCAGAGTACTGCAATTTGACTGTATTACCA
ATGTCAGCAAATTTTCTGTCTTCGAAGAGTAAAAAATTGTACTTGGCGGATAATGCCTTTAGCGGCTTAA
CTGTGCCCTCCATGGAAAAATCAGTCAAGATATCCACATGTGTTTTTAGTAAACAAATTTTGGGACCTAA
TGCTTCAACTAACTCCAGTAATTCCTTGGTGGTACGAACATCCAATGAAGCACACAAGTTTGTTTGCTTT
TCGTGCATGATATTAAATAGCTTGGCAGCAACAGGACTAGGATGAGTAGCAGCACGTTCCTTATATGTAG
CTTTCGACATGATTTATCTTCGTTTCCTGCAGGTTTTTGTTCTGTGCAGTTGGGTTAAGAATACTGGGCA
ATTTCATGTTTCTTCAACACTACATATGCGTATATATACCAATCTAAGTCTGTGCTCCTTCCTTCGTTCT
TCCTTCTGTTCGGAGATTACCGAATCAAAAAAATTTCAAGGAAACCGAAATCAAAAAAAAGAATAAAAAA
AAAATGATGAATTGAAAAGGTGGTATGGTGCACTCTCAGTACAATCTGCTCTGATGCCGCATAGTTAAGC
CAGCCCCGACACCCGCCAACACCCGCTGACGCGCCCTGACGGGCTTGTCTGCTCCCGGCATCCGCTTACA
GACAAGCTGTGACCGTCTCCGGGAGCTGCATGTGTCAGAGGTTTTCACCGTCATCACCGAAACGCGCGA
Features (pLannotate 1.2.2; 24 found; start..end, strand, type, name):
     69..1411    +  rep_origin     2μ ori: yeast 2μ plasmid origin of replication
   1438..1542    +  promoter       AmpR promoter: bla
   1543..2403    +  CDS            AmpR: β-lactamase; bla; confers resistance to ampicillin, carbenicillin, and related antibiotics
   2574..3162    +  rep_origin     ori: high-copy-number ColE1/pMB1/pBR322/pUC origin of replication
   3345..3437    +  CDS            lacI (fragment): lac repressor; lacI; The lac repressor binds to the lac operator to inhibit transcription in E. coli. This inhibition can be relieved by adding lactose or isopropyl-β-D-thiogalactopyranoside (IPTG).
   3450..3471    +  protein_bind   CAP binding site: CAP binding activates transcription in the presence of cAMP. E. coli catabolite activator protein
   3486..3516    +  promoter       lac promoter: promoter for the E. coli lac operon
   3524..3540    +  protein_bind   lac operator: The lac repressor binds to the lac operator to inhibit transcription in E. coli. This inhibition can be relieved by adding lactose or isopropyl-β-D-thiogalactopyranoside (IPTG). lac repressor encoded by lacI
   3585..3603    +  promoter       T3 promoter: promoter for bacteriophage T3 RNA polymerase
   3627..4068    +  promoter       GAL1 promoter: S. cerevisiae GAL1; inducible promoter, regulated by Gal4
   4083..4103    +  misc_feature   MCS (fragment): pBluescript multiple cloning site
   4107..4131    +  protein_bind   attB1: mutant version of attB; recombination site for the Gateway® BP reaction BP Clonase™
   4149..6113    +  CDS            EWSR1: EWS_HUMAN - Also known as EWS. Experimental evidence at protein level: Swiss-Prot protein existence level 1. Might normally function as a transcriptional repressor. EWS- fusion-proteins (EFPS) may play a role in the tumorigenic process. They may disturb gene expression by mimicking, or interfering with the normal function of CTD-POLII within the transcription initiation complex. They may also contribute to an aberrant activation of the fusion protein target genes. From Homo sapiens (Human).
   6118..6142    -  protein_bind   attB2: mutant version of attB; recombination site for the Gateway® BP reaction BP Clonase™
   6146..6193    +  misc_feature   MCS (fragment): pBluescript multiple cloning site
   6194..6441    +  terminator     CYC1 terminator: S. cerevisiae CYC1; transcription terminator for CYC1
   6460..6478    -  promoter       T7 promoter: promoter for bacteriophage T7 RNA polymerase
   6486..6641    +  CDS            lacZα (fragment): LacZα fragment of β-galactosidase; lacZ fragment
   6645..7073    +  rep_origin     f1 ori (sequence partly withheld): f1 bacteriophage origin of replication; arrow indicates direction of (+) strand synthesis
   7101..7152    -  misc_feature   bom (fragment): basis of mobility region from pBR322
   7231..8034    -  CDS            URA3: orotidine-5'-phosphate decarboxylase, required for uracil biosynthesis; S. cerevisiae URA3; yeast auxotrophic marker, counterselectable with 5-fluoroorotic acid (5-FOA)
   8035..8250    -  promoter       URA3 promoter: S. cerevisiae URA3
   8258..8307    -  misc_feature   bom (fragment): basis of mobility region from pBR322
   8409..1       -  CDS            rop (fragment) (across the origin): Rop protein, which maintains plasmids at low copy number; rop
