[The description below was written by a language model from this plasmid's Addgene catalogue record and pLannotate feature annotations shown in this document.]
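Description:
pAG426-GAL-EWSR1 is a yeast expression plasmid built by Gateway recombination into the pAG426-GAL-ccdB destination vector, replacing the ccdB cassette with the human EWSR1 coding sequence. It is a yeast–E. coli shuttle vector. In Saccharomyces cerevisiae it replicates episomally at high copy from the 2μ origin and is maintained by the URA3 auxotrophic marker, expressed from its own promoter, which allows selection on medium lacking uracil and counterselection with 5-FOA. In bacteria it is propagated through a high-copy ColE1/pUC-type origin with ampicillin resistance (bla). An f1 origin and remnants of the pBluescript-derived backbone (lac promoter/operator, lacZα and lacI fragments, MCS fragments, flanking T3 and T7 promoters) are also annotated but play no role in yeast expression.

The expression cassette consists of the S. cerevisiae GAL1 promoter, an attB1 site, the EWSR1 open reading frame of about 2 kb, an attB2 site and the CYC1 transcription terminator. The GAL1 promoter is regulated by Gal4, so transcription is induced by galactose, giving conditional, high-level production of the human protein. No epitope tag or fluorescent reporter is annotated, so EWSR1 appears to be expressed untagged. The stated purpose is simply galactose-inducible expression of EWSR1; the record does not describe a specific downstream assay. Two sequence records are provided, 8,446 and 8,443 nt, with identical feature layouts. They differ by three nucleotides at the 3′ end of the annotated EWSR1 coding region.
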