Addgene plasmid #181725: pAG426-GAL-EWSR1
Purpose: Galactose inducible expression of EWSR1
Depositing lab: Alejandro Chavez. Depositing organization: Columbia University.
Backbone
  Vector backbone: pAG426-GAL-ccdb
  Vector type: Yeast Expression
Growth in bacteria
  Bacterial resistance: Ampicillin, 100 μg/mL
  Growth temperature: 30°C
  Growth strain: NEB Stable
  Copy number: High Copy
Gene/Insert
  Gene/Insert name: EWSR1
  Species: H. sapiens (human)
  Entrez Gene: EWSR1 (a.k.a. EWS, EWS-FLI1, bK984G1.4)
  Cloning method: Gateway Cloning
Terms and licenses: Academic/Nonprofit Terms; Industry Terms: Not Available to Industry
How to cite: pAG426-GAL-EWSR1 was a gift from Alejandro Chavez (Addgene plasmid # 181725 ; http://n2t.net/addgene:181725 ; RRID:Addgene_181725)
