>Addgene plasmid #181725 | pAG426-GAL-EWSR1 | depositor partial sequence | sequence record 351430 | Insert Sequence
ATGGCGTCCACGGATTACAGTACCTATAGCCAAGCTGCAGCGCAGCAGGGCTACAGTGCTTACACCGCCC
AGCCCACTCAAGGATATGCACAGACCACCCAGGCATATGGGCAACAAAGCTATGGAACCTATGGACAGCC
CACTGATGTCAGCTATACCCAGGCTCAGACCACTGCAACCTATGGGCAGACCGCCTATGCAACTTCTTAT
GGACAGCCTCCCACTGGTTATACTACTCCAACTGCCCCCCAGGCATACAGCCAGCCTGTCCAGGGGTATG
GCACTGGTGCTTATGATACCACCACTGCTACAGTCACCACCACCCAGGCCTCCTATGCAGCTCAGTCTGC
ATATGGCACTCAGCCTGCTTATCCAGCCTATGGGCAGCAGCCAGCAGCCACTGCACCTACAAGACCGCAG
GATGGAAACAAGCCCACTGAGACTAGTCAACCTCAATCTAGCACAGGGGGTTACAACCAGCCCAGCCTAG
GATATGGACAGAGTAACTACAGTTATCCCCAGGTACCTGGGAGCTACCCCATGCAGCCAGTCACTGCACC
TCCATCCTACCCTCCTACCAGCTATTCCTCTACACAGCCGACTAGTTATGATCAGAGCAGTTACTCTCAG
CAGAACACCTATGGGCAACCGAGCAGCTATGGACAGCAGAGTAGCTATGGTCAACAAAGCAGCTATGGGC
AGCAGCCTCCCACTAGTTACCCACCCCAAACTGGATCCTACAGCCAAGCTCCAAGTCAATATAGCCAACA
GAGCAGCAGCTACGGGCAGCAGAGTTCATTCCGACAGGACCACCCCAGTAGCATGGGTGTTTATGGGCAG
GAGTCTGGAGGATTTTCCGGACCAGGAGAGAACCGGAGCATGAGTGGCCCTGATAACCGGGGCAGGGGAA
GAGGGGGATTTGATCGTGGAGGCATGAGCAGAGGTGGGCGGGGAGGAGGACGCGGTGGAATGGGCAGCGC
TGGAGAGCGAGGTGGCTTCAATAAGCCTGGTGGACCCATGGATGAAGGACCAGATCTTGATCTAGGCCCA
CCTGTAGATCCAGATGAAGACTCTGACAACAGTGCAATTTATGTACAAGGATTAAATGACAGTGTGACTC
TAGATGATCTGGCAGACTTCTTTAAGCAGTGTGGGGTTGTTAAGATGAACAAGAGAACTGGGCAACCCAT
GATCCACATCTACCTGGACAAGGAAACAGGAAAGCCCAAAGGCGATGCCACAGTGTCCTATGAAGACCCA
CCCACTGCCAAGGCTGCCGTGGAATGGTTTGATGGGAAAGATTTTCAAGGGAGCAAACTTAAAGTCTCCC
TTGCTCGGAAGAAGCCTCCAATGAACAGTATGCGGGGTGGTCTGCCACCCCGTGAGGGCAGAGGCATGCC
ACCACCACTCCGTGGAGGTCCAGGAGGCCCAGGAGGTCCTGGGGGACCCATGGGTCGCATGGGAGGCCGT
GGAGGAGATAGAGGAGGCTTCCCTCCAAGAGGACCCCGGGGTTCCCGAGGGAACCCCTCTGGAGGAGGAA
ACGTCCAGCACCGAGCTGGAGACTGGCAGTGTCCCAATCCGGGTTGTGGAAACCAGAACTTCGCCTGGAG
AACAGAGTGCAACCAGTGTAAGGCCCCAAAGCCTGAAGGCTTCCTCCCGCCACCCTTTCCGCCCCCGGGT
GGTGATCGTGGCAGAGGTGGCCCTGGTGGCATGCGGGGAGGAAGAGGTGGCCTCATGGATCGTGGTGGTC
CCGGTGGAATGTTCAGAGGTGGCCGTGGTGGAGACAGAGGTGGCTTCCGTGGTGGCCGGGGCATGGACCG
AGGTGGCTTTGGTGGAGGAAGACGAGGTGGCCCTGGGGGGCCCCCTGGACCTTTGATGGAACAGATGGGA
GGAAGAAGAGGAGGACGTGGAGGACCTGGAAAAATGGATAAAGGCGAGCACCGTCAGGAGCGCAGAGATC
GGCCCTACTAG
